Addgene plasmid #159058: pMSR:MSMEG_0385:Dendra
Purpose: T7 expression of C-term fluorescent fusion in E. coli
Depositing lab: Keith Derbyshire & Joseph Wade. Depositing organization: Wadsworth Center, New York State Department of Health. Publication: A Mycobacterial Systems Resource for the Research Community. Judd JA, Canestrari J, Clark R, Joseph A, Lapierre P, Lasek-Nesselquist E, Mir M, Palumbo M, Smith C, Stone M, Upadhyay A, Wirth SE, Dedrick RM, Meier CG, Russell DA, Dills A, Dove E, Kester J, Wolf ID, Zhu J, Rubin ER, Fortune S, Hatfull GF, Gray TA, Wade JT, Derbyshire KM. mBio. 2021 Mar 2;12(2). pii: mBio.02401-20. doi: 10.1128/mBio.02401-20. PubMed 33653882.
Backbone
  Vector backbone: pMSR:Dendra
  Vector type: Bacterial Expression ; Integrating Mycobacterial Expression Vector attL5
Growth in bacteria
  Bacterial resistance: Apramycin, 25 μg/mL
  Growth temperature: 37°C
  Growth strain: DH5alpha
  Copy number: High Copy
Gene/Insert
  Gene/Insert name: MSMEG_0385
  Species: M. smegmatis
  Promoter: pmycTetO
  Tag / fusion protein: Gly-Ala Linker/Dendra2/1x Flag Tag (C terminal on insert)
  Cloning method: Ligation Independent Cloning
  Sequencing primers: 5′ TGATAGAGTTTGTCCTCCCTATCAG; 3′ TCCATATGCACCTTGACACG
Terms and licenses: Academic/Nonprofit Terms; Industry Terms: Not Available to Industry
Depositor comments: NCBI reference sequence: CP000480.1. 5' cloning site: Ase1, destroyed during cloning. 3' cloning site: HindIII, not destroyed during cloning
How to cite: pMSR:MSMEG_0385:Dendra was a gift from Keith Derbyshire & Joseph Wade (Addgene plasmid # 159058 ; http://n2t.net/addgene:159058 ; RRID:Addgene_159058)
