[The description below was written by a language model from this plasmid's Addgene catalogue record and pLannotate feature annotations shown in this document.]
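Description:
pMSR:MSMEG_0385:Dendra is a 6.1 kb bacterial expression plasmid built on the pMSR:Dendra backbone, which doubles as an integrating mycobacterial vector targeting the phage L5 attachment site. It is maintained in E. coli at high copy through a ColE1/pUC-type origin and selected with apramycin, conferred by the aac(3)IV acetyltransferase gene. The backbone also carries the mycobacteriophage L5 integrase gene, which catalyses site-specific recombination into the mycobacterial chromosome, so the construct can be established as a single-copy insertion rather than as a replicating episome. No mycobacterial replication origin is annotated.

The insert is the Mycobacterium smegmatis open reading frame MSMEG_0385, introduced by ligation-independent cloning. The automated annotation labels this roughly 1.26 kb coding region by its similarity to an M. tuberculosis H37Rv protein, which reflects a homology match, not the source of the gene. The ORF is fused at its C terminus, through a Gly-Ala linker, to the green-to-red photoconvertible fluorescent protein Dendra2, followed by a single FLAG epitope and a T7 terminator. Two promoter elements lie upstream. The catalogue names the promoter as pmycTetO, a tet operator-controlled mycobacterial promoter. The short "tight TRE" fragments called by the annotation software most likely correspond to its tet operator sequences, not to a mammalian Tet-responsive promoter. A T7 promoter sits just before the ORF.

This arrangement supports the stated purpose of T7-driven expression of the fluorescent fusion in E. coli, while the tet-regulated promoter and L5 integration functions suit expression in mycobacteria. The fusion allows localisation by fluorescence and detection or purification via FLAG. The plasmid belongs to a systematic mycobacterial gene resource collection.
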