Features (pLannotate 1.2.2; 14 found; start..end, strand, type, name):
     15..32      +  promoter       tight TRE promoter (fragment): Tet-responsive promoter PTight, consisting of seven tet operator sequences followed by the minimal CMV promoter
     46..64      +  promoter       T7 promoter: promoter for bacteriophage T7 RNA polymerase
     77..1336    +  CDS            Y1524_MYCTU: Experimental evidence at protein level: Swiss-Prot protein existence level 1. From Mycobacterium tuberculosis (strain ATCC 25618 / H37Rv).
   1355..2041    +  CDS            Dendra2: Dendra2 is a photoconvertible green fluorescent protein published in 2006, derived from Dendronephthya sp.. It has high acid sensitivity.
   2081..2101    +  CDS            FLAG (fragment): FLAG® epitope tag, followed by an enterokinase cleavage site
   2110..2152    +  terminator     T7 terminator (fragment): transcription terminator for bacteriophage T7 RNA polymerase
   2358..3158    +  CDS            ApmR: aminoglycoside 3-N-acetyltransferase type IV ; aac(3)IV; confers resistance to apramycin (Paget and Davies, 1996)
   3225..3242    -  misc_feature   MCS (fragment): pBluescript multiple cloning site
   3283..3871    +  rep_origin     ori: high-copy-number ColE1/pMB1/pBR322/pUC origin of replication
   4039..4067    +  misc_feature   MCS (fragment): pUC18/19 multiple cloning site
   4627..5739    +  CDS            33: VINT_BPML5 - Also known as int. Protein inferred from homology: Swiss-Prot protein existence level 3. Integrase is necessary for integration of the phage into the host genome by site-specific recombination. From Mycobacterium phage L5 (Mycobacteriophage L5).
   5801..5905    -  CDS            32 (fragment): VG32_BPML5 - Protein predicted: Swiss-Prot protein existence level 4. From Mycobacterium phage L5 (Mycobacteriophage L5).
   5961..6065    +  CDS            Y4104_STRCO (fragment): Protein inferred from homology: Swiss-Prot protein existence level 3. From Streptomyces coelicolor (strain ATCC BAA-471 / A3(2) / M145).
   6123..8       +  promoter       tight TRE promoter (fragment) (across the origin): Tet-responsive promoter PTight, consisting of seven tet operator sequences followed by the minimal CMV promoter
>Addgene plasmid #159058 | pMSR:MSMEG_0385:Dendra | addgene full sequence | sequence record 315580 | Addgene NGS Result
TGATAGAGTTTGTCCTCCCTATCAGTGATAGATAGGCTTAAGGAGTAATACGACTCACTATAGGGAGAAG
GAGGCCATTATGGCGAGTTATGGCACCCGCGGTGATGTCGAACCGGCTGTTGCGGTGGCTCGTGAGCTAC
GCAGACGAGGCCATGATGTGTGCATCGCCGTCCCACCTGACCTCGTGCGGTTCGCCGAGGACGCCGGGCT
CTCGGCCACTTCGTACGGCATGGAGGTCGAGCCGCAGTTGGACGCGTACCGCGACATATGGACTTCGTGG
GCACGTAAACTCTGGCGCCTGCAGGATTTCGTGAACCTCTGCAGAGAGGCACTGGGCGTGACGATCTCTC
AGTGGGAGGACATCGGCAAGACTCTGGTGACGCTCGCCGACGGGGCAGACCTGCTCACGACCGGGGTAGG
TTTCGAGCAGCCTGCCGCCAACGTCGCGGAGTATTACGGTATTCCGCTGATTGCGCTGCACACGTTCCCT
TGGCGTCCGAACGGCCGACTTGTTCCGGCAATACCACCTTTACTCACACGCTCGGCTATGAACGTCTACG
ACTGGCTGGGCTGGCGCCTGACGAAGCAAGCCGAGGACGCACAGCGGCGCGAGTTGGGCTTGCCGATGGC
GACTAGTGCCGCCCGGCAGCGGATGGCGGAACGGGGCGTTCTGGAGATCCAGGCCTATGACGCGATCTCC
TTCCCCGGTCTCGCCGACGAGTGGGCACGGTATGGCGCCAGACGACCCTTCGTCGGCACTCTGACGATGG
AGTTGGCGACCGCGGACGACAGTGAGGTCACGTCGTGGATCGCGCACGGAACGCCGCCGATCTGCTTCGG
ATTTGGCAGTATCCCGGTCGAATCTCCCGCCGAGACAATCGACATGATCGCGTCGGCATGCGCGGAGTTG
GGTGAGCGGGCGCTGGTGTGTGCCGGCGGGACGGACTTCGGTGATTCACCCAGGTTCGAGCACGTGAAGG
TCGCGGGAACCGTCAACTATGCGACGGTGTTCCCGGTCTGCCGTGCTGTGGTCCATCACGGCGGCTCGGG
AACGACAGCGGCGAGCCTTCGTGCCGGAGTGCCCACGTTGACTCTGTGGACAGCTGGTGATCAGCCGTTC
TGGGGCGCGCAGCTGAAGAAGTTGAAAGTAGGTGCATCGCGCCGTTTCTCGGCCACGACGCGCGATACCC
TCGTGTCGGACCTGCGCCGGATCCTCTCTCCCGAATATGCCGTCAAGGCGCGTGAGGTCGCCACCCGGAT
GACGAATCCGGCTGAAAGTGTCAGCCGAGCAGCCGATCTCATCGAACAGAACCTCGATCCCACACGCCGC
TCGAAGCTTGGTGCGGCCGCGGGCAACACGCCTGGCATCAATCTGATCAAGGAGGACATGCGTGTCAAGG
TGCATATGGAGGGCAACGTGAACGGTCACGCCTTCGTGATCGAGGGGGAGGGTAAGGGTAAGCCTTACGA
AGGGACCCAGACCGCCAACCTCACCGTCAAGGAGGGCGCCCCTCTCCCATTCTCGTACGATATCCTCACT
ACCGCGGTGCATTACGGGAACCGCGTGTTCACCAAGTACCCCGAGGATATCCCTGACTACTTCAAGCAGA
GCTTCCCGGAGGGATACTCCTGGGAGCGGACGATGACCTTCGAAGACAAGGGTATCTGTACGATCCGCAG
CGACATCTCGCTGGAAGGGGACTGTTTCTTCCAGAACGTCCGTTTCAAGGGGACCAACTTTCCGCCGAAC
GGCCCGGTCATGCAGAAGAAGACCCTCAAGTGGGAGCCGAGCACGGAGAAGCTGCACGTTCGGGACGGCC
TCCTGGTCGGCAACATCAACATGGCGCTGCTGCTGGAAGGCGGCGGCCACTACCTATGCGACTTCAAGAC
CACGTACAAAGCGAAGAAGGTCGTCCAGCTGCCCGACGCGCACTTCGTGGACCACCGCATCGAAATCCTG
GGGAACGATTCGGACTACAACAAGGTCAAGTTGTACGAGCACGCTGTGGCACGCTATAGCCCGCTCCCGT
CGCAGGTCTGGTTCGAAGGCGGCGGCGGGGAGAACCTGTATTTCCAGGACTACAAGGACGACGACGACAA
GTGATTTAAATAACCCCTTGGGGCCTCTAAACGGGTCTTGAGGGGTTTTTTGTTAACTAGCGTACGATCG
AATTCCTGCAGCTCACGGTAACTGATGCCGTATTTGCAGTACCAGCGTACGGCCCACAGAATGATGTCAC
GCTGAAAATGCCGGCCTTTGAATGGGTTCATGTGCAGCTCCATCAGCAAAAGGGGATGATAAGTTTATCA
CCACCGACTATTTGCAACAGTGCCGTTGATCGTGCTATGATCGACTGATGTCATCAGCGGTGGAGTGCAA
TGTCGTGCAATACGAATGGCGAAAAGCCGAGCTCATCGGTCAGCTTCTCAACCTTGGGGTTACCCCCGGC
GGTGTGCTGCTGGTCCACAGCTCCTTCCGTAGCGTCCGGCCCCTCGAAGATGGGCCACTTGGACTGATCG
AGGCCCTGCGTGCTACGCTGGGTCCGGGAGGGACGCTCGTCATGCCCTCGTGGTCAGGTCTGGACGACGA
GCCGTTCGATCCTGCCACGTCGCCCGTTACACCGGACCTTGGAGTTGTCTCTGACACATTCTGGCGCCTG
CCAAATGTAAAGCGCAGCGCCCATCCATTTGCCTTTGCGGCAGCGGGGCCACAGGCAGAGCAGATCATCT
CTGATCCATTGCCCCTGCCACCTTACTCGCCTGCAAGCCCGGTCGCCCGTGTCCATGAACTCGATGGGCA
GGTACTTCTCCTCGGCGTGGGACACGATGCCAACACGACGCTGCATCTTGCCGAGTTGATGGCAAAGGTT
CCCTATGGGGTGCCGAGACACTGCACCATTCTTCAGGATGGCAAGTTGGTACGCGTCGATTATCTCGAGA
ATGACCACTGCTGTGAGCGCTTTGCCTTGGCGGACAGGTGGCTCAAGGAGAAGAGCCTTCAGAAGGAAGG
TCCAGTCGGTCATGCCTTTGCTCGGTTGATCCGCTCCCGCGACATTGTGGCGACAGCCCTGGGTCAACTG
GGCCGAGATCCGTTGATCTTCCTGCATCCGCCAGAGGCGGGATGCGAAGAATGCGATGCCGCTCGCCAGT
CGATTGGCTGAGCTCATGAGCGGAGAACGAGATGACGTTGGAGGGGCAAGGTCGCGCTGATTGCTGGGGC
AACACGGGGGATCCACTAGTTCCATGAGCGTCAGACCCCGTAGAAAAGATCAAAGGATCTTCTTGAGATC
CTTTTTTTCTGCGCGTAATCTGCTGCTTGCAAACAAAAAAACCACCGCTACCAGCGGTGGTTTGTTTGCC
GGATCAAGAGCTACCAACTCTTTTTCCGAAGGTAACTGGCTTCAGCAGAGCGCAGATACCAAATACTGTC
CTTCTAGTGTAGCCGTAGTTAGGCCACCACTTCAAGAACTCTGTAGCACCGCCTACATACCTCGCTCTGC
TAATCCTGTTACCAGTGGCTGCTGCCAGTGGCGATAAGTCGTGTCTTACCGGGTTGGACTCAAGACGATA
GTTACCGGATAAGGCGCAGCGGTCGGGCTGAACGGGGGGTTCGTGCACACAGCCCAGCTTGGAGCGAACG
ACCTACACCGAACTGAGATACCTACAGCGTGAGCTATGAGAAAGCGCCACGCTTCCCGAGGGGAGAAAGG
CGGACAGGTATCCGGTAAGCGGCAGGGTCGGAACAGGAGAGCGCACGAGGGAGCTTCCAGGGGGAAACGC
CTGGTATCTTTATAGTCCTGTCGGGTTTCGCCACCTCTGACTTGAGCGTCGATTTTTGTGATGCTCGTCA
GGGGGGCGGAGCCTATGGAAAAACGCCAGCAACGCGGCCTTTTTACGGTTCCTGGCCTTTTGCTGGCCTT
TTGCTCACATGTTCTTTCCTGCGTTATCCCCTGATTCTGTGGATAACCGTATTACCGCCTTTGAGTGAGC
TGATACCGCTCGCCGCAGCCGAACGACCGAGCGCAACGCGTGCGGCCGCGGTACCCGGGGATCCTCTAGA
GTCGACCACCAAGGGCACCATCTCTGCTTGGGCCACCCCGTTGGCCGCAGCCAGCTCGCTGAGAGCCGTG
AACGACAGGGCGAACGCCAGCCCGCCGACGGCGAGGGTTCCGACCGCTGCAACTCCCGGTGCAACCTTGT
CCCGGTCTATTCTCTTCACTGCACCAGCTCCAATCTGGTGTGAATGCCCCTCGTCTGTTCGCGCAGGCGG
GGGGCTCTATTCGTTTGTCAGCATCGAAAGTAGCCAGATCAGGGATGCGTTGCAACCGCGTATGCCCAGG
TCAGAAGAGTCGCACAAGAGTTGCAGACCCCTGGAAAGAAAAATGGCCAGAGGGCGAAAACACCCTCTGA
CCAGCGGAGCGGGCGACGGGAATCGAACCCGCGTAGCTAGTTTGGAAGAATGGGTGTCTGCCGACCACAT
ATGGGCCGGTCAAGATAGGTTTTTACCCCCTCTCGGCTGCATCCTCTAAGTGGAAAGAAATTGCAGGTCG
TAGAAGCGCGTTGAAGCCTGAGAGTTGCACAGGAGTTGCAACCCGGTAGCCTTGTTCACGACGAGAGGAG
ACCTAGTTGGCACGTCGCGGATGGGGATCGCTGAAGACTCAGCGCAGCGGGAGGATCCAAGCCTCATACG
TCAACCCGCAGGACGGTGTGAGGTACTACGCGCTGCAGACCTACGACAACAAGATGGACGCCGAAGCCTG
GCTCGCGGGCGAGAAGCGGCTCATCGAGATGGAGACCTGGACCCCTCCACAGGACCGGGCGAAGAAGGCA
GCCGCCAGCGCCATCACGCTGGAGGAGTACACCCGGAAGTGGCTCGTGGAGCGCGACCTCGCAGACGGCA
CCAGGGATCTGTACAGCGGGCACGCGGAGCGCCGCATCTACCCGGTGCTAGGTGAAGTGGCGGTCACAGA
GATGACGCCAGCTCTGGTGCGTGCGTGGTGGGCCGGGATGGGTAGGAAGCACCCGACTGCCCGCCGGCAT
GCCTACAACGTCCTCCGGGCGGTGATGAACACAGCGGTCGAGGACAAGCTGATCGCAGAGAACCCGTGCC
GGATCGAGCAGAAGGCAGCCGATGAGCGCGACGTAGAGGCGCTGACGCCTGAGGAGCTGGACATCGTCGC
CGCTGAGATCTTCGAGCACTACCGGATCGCGGCATACATCCTGGCGTGGACGAGCCTCCGGTTCGGAGAG
CTGATCGAGCTTCGCCGCAAGGACATCGTGGACGACGGCATGACGATGAAGCTCCGGGTGCGCCGTGGCG
CTTCCCGCGTGGGGAACAAGATCGTCGTTGGCAACGCCAAGACCGTCCGGTCGAAGCGTCCTGTGACGGT
TCCGCCTCACGTCGCGGAGATGATCCGAGCGCACATGAAGGACCGTACGAAGATGAACAAGGGCCCCGAG
GCATTCCTGGTGACCACGACGCAGGGCAACCGGCTGTCGAAGTCCGCGTTCACCAAGTCGCTGAAGCGTG
GCTACGCCAAGATCGGTCGGCCGGAACTCCGCATCCACGACCTCCGCGCTGTCGGCGCTACGTTCGCCGC
TCAGGCAGGTGCGACGACCAAGGAGCTGATGGCCCGTCTCGGTCACACGACTCCTAGGATGGCGATGAAG
TACCAGATGGCGTCTGAGGCCCGCGACGAGGCTATCGCTGAGGCGATGTCCAAGCTGGCCAAGACCTCCT
GAAACGCAAAAAGCCCCCCTCCCAAGGACACTGAGTCCTAAAGAGGGGGGTTTCTTGTCAGTACGCGAAG
AACCACGCCTGGCCGCGAGCGCCAGCACCGCCGCTCTGTGCGGAGACCTGGGCACCAGCCCCGCCGCCGC
CAGGAGCATTGCCGTTCCCGCCAGAAATCTAGACGGTGACCACAACGCGCCCGCTTTGATCGGGGACGTC
GAAATATTGGATCGTCGGCACCGTCACGGCCGTGGGAGGCGGCACGATCCGCGACGTGATGATCGGCCGC
ATCCCCACGGTGCTGCGCAGTGAGCTCTACGCCATCCCGGCGTTGATCTGTGCGTTCGCACGCACAGGCC
CGGTGTGAGAAGGGTCTCTGACGAGCGGGAGAACTCCCTATCAG
