>Addgene plasmid #159058 | pMSR:MSMEG_0385:Dendra | depositor partial sequence | sequence record 307000 | insert sequence
ATGGCGAGTTATGGCACCCGCGGTGATGTCGAACCGGCTGTTGCGGTGGCTCGTGAGCTACGCAGACGAG
GCCATGATGTGTGCATCGCCGTCCCACCTGACCTCGTGCGGTTCGCCGAGGACGCCGGGCTCTCGGCCAC
TTCGTACGGCATGGAGGTCGAGCCGCAGTTGGACGCGTACCGCGACATATGGACTTCGTGGGCACGTAAA
CTCTGGCGCCTGCAGGATTTCGTGAACCTCTGCAGAGAGGCACTGGGCGTGACGATCTCTCAGTGGGAGG
ACATCGGCAAGACTCTGGTGACGCTCGCCGACGGGGCAGACCTGCTCACGACCGGGGTAGGTTTCGAGCA
GCCTGCCGCCAACGTCGCGGAGTATTACGGTATTCCGCTGATTGCGCTGCACACGTTCCCTTGGCGTCCG
AACGGCCGACTTGTTCCGGCAATACCACCTTTACTCACACGCTCGGCTATGAACGTCTACGACTGGCTGG
GCTGGCGCCTGACGAAGCAAGCCGAGGACGCACAGCGGCGCGAGTTGGGCTTGCCGATGGCGACTAGTGC
CGCCCGGCAGCGGATGGCGGAACGGGGCGTTCTGGAGATCCAGGCCTATGACGCGATCTCCTTCCCCGGT
CTCGCCGACGAGTGGGCACGGTATGGCGCCAGACGACCCTTCGTCGGCACTCTGACGATGGAGTTGGCGA
CCGCGGACGACAGTGAGGTCACGTCGTGGATCGCGCACGGAACGCCGCCGATCTGCTTCGGATTTGGCAG
TATCCCGGTCGAATCTCCCGCCGAGACAATCGACATGATCGCGTCGGCATGCGCGGAGTTGGGTGAGCGG
GCGCTGGTGTGTGCCGGCGGGACGGACTTCGGTGATTCACCCAGGTTCGAGCACGTGAAGGTCGCGGGAA
CCGTCAACTATGCGACGGTGTTCCCGGTCTGCCGTGCTGTGGTCCATCACGGCGGCTCGGGAACGACAGC
GGCGAGCCTTCGTGCCGGAGTGCCCACGTTGACTCTGTGGACAGCTGGTGATCAGCCGTTCTGGGGCGCG
CAGCTGAAGAAGTTGAAAGTAGGTGCATCGCGCCGTTTCTCGGCCACGACGCGCGATACCCTCGTGTCGG
ACCTGCGCCGGATCCTCTCTCCCGAATATGCCGTCAAGGCGCGTGAGGTCGCCACCCGGATGACGAATCC
GGCTGAAAGTGTCAGCCGAGCAGCCGATCTCATCGAACAGAACCTCGATCCCACACGCCGCTCG
